Addgene plasmid #231546: mCherry-pHluorin-His
Purpose: Expresses an mCherry-pHluorin fusion protein in bacteria, with His tag.
Depositing lab: David O'Connor. Depositing organization: LatentTech Research.
Backbone
  Vector backbone: pET
  Backbone size w/o insert (bp): 4776
  Total vector size (bp): 6213
  Vector type: Bacterial Expression
Growth in bacteria
  Bacterial resistance: Ampicillin, 100 μg/mL
  Growth temperature: 37°C
  Growth strain: DH5alpha
  Copy number: Low Copy
Gene/Insert
  Gene/Insert name: mCherry-pHluorin
  Insert size (bp): 1437
  Promoter: T7
  Tag / fusion protein: 6xHis (C terminal on backbone)
  Cloning method: Other
  Sequencing primers: 5′ atggtttcaaaaggcgaagaag; 3′ tttgtatagttcatcca
Terms and licenses: Academic/Nonprofit Terms; Industry Terms: Not Available to Industry
How to cite: mCherry-pHluorin-His was a gift from David O'Connor (Addgene plasmid # 231546 ; http://n2t.net/addgene:231546 ; RRID:Addgene_231546)
