[The description below was written by a language model from this plasmid's Addgene catalogue record and pLannotate feature annotations shown in this document.]
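Description:
mCherry-pHluorin-His is a bacterial expression plasmid built on a pET-type backbone, about 6.2 kb in total, for producing a tandem red/green fluorescent fusion protein in E. coli. It is maintained through a ColE1/pMB1-family origin accompanied by the pBR322 bom region and the rop gene, which holds copy number down and fits the catalogue's low-copy designation. Selection is by ampicillin via the β-lactamase gene and its own promoter. The feature table also picks up two fragments of the tetracycline efflux gene and the tet promoter flanking the expression cassette. These look like remnants of the pBR322-derived scaffold into which the T7 cassette was placed, and since only fragments are annotated they should not be taken as a working tetracycline marker.

The expression cassette is driven by a T7 promoter followed by the phage T7 gene 10 ribosome binding site, so transcription requires a host that supplies T7 RNA polymerase. No lac operator or lacI gene is annotated. The open reading frame encodes mCherry, a monomeric red fluorescent protein with low acid sensitivity, joined through a short linker to superecliptic pHluorin, a GFP mutant that fluoresces brightly at neutral pH and is quenched in acidic conditions. A C-terminal 6xHis tag from the backbone follows, allowing purification by immobilised-metal affinity chromatography, and the cassette ends at the T7 terminator. A short match to a T7 gene 10-derived sequence just upstream of the terminator is probably backbone sequence rather than part of the fusion.

Pairing a pH-stable red signal with a pH-sensitive green one is the usual basis of ratiometric pH sensing, so the purified protein would suit that role, although the record states only that the plasmid expresses the His-tagged fusion in bacteria.
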