Features (pLannotate 1.2.2; 16 found; start..end, strand, type, name):
    104..208     +  promoter       AmpR promoter: bla
    209..1069    +  CDS            AmpR: β-lactamase; bla; confers resistance to ampicillin, carbenicillin, and related antibiotics
   1240..1828    +  rep_origin     ori: high-copy-number ColE1/pMB1/pBR322/pUC origin of replication
   2014..2153    -  misc_feature   bom: basis of mobility region from pBR322
   2255..2446    -  CDS            rop: Rop protein, which maintains plasmids at low copy number; rop
   2463..2843    +  CDS            YPB1_ECOLX: Protein predicted: Swiss-Prot protein existence level 4. From Escherichia coli.
   3085..3985    -  CDS            TcR (fragment): tetracycline efflux protein; tet; confers resistance to tetracycline
   4007..4025    +  promoter       T7 promoter: promoter for bacteriophage T7 RNA polymerase
   4114..4136    +  RBS            RBS: efficient ribosome binding site from bacteriophage T7 gene 10 (Olins and Rangwala, 1989)
   4147..4851    +  CDS            mCherry: mCherry is a basic (constitutively fluorescent) red fluorescent protein published in 2004, derived from Discosoma sp.. It is reported to be a very rapidly-maturing monomer with low acid sensitivity.
   4873..5583    +  CDS            superecliptic pHluorin: pH-sensitive mutant of green fluorescent protein (Ng et al., 2002) excited strongly by blue light at neutral pH but minimally fluorescent at acidic pH
   5605..5622    +  CDS            7xHis (fragment): 6xHis affinity tag
   5703..5752    +  CDS            SET1 (fragment): solubility-enhancement tag derived from T7 phage gene 10B
   5760..5807    +  terminator     T7 terminator: transcription terminator for bacteriophage T7 RNA polymerase
   5833..6125    -  CDS            TcR (fragment): tetracycline efflux protein; tet; confers resistance to tetracycline
   6173..6201    -  promoter       tet promoter: E. coli promoter for tetracycline efflux protein gene
>Addgene plasmid #231546 | mCherry-pHluorin-His | addgene full sequence | sequence record 462687 | Addgene NGS Result
TTCTTGAAGACGAAAGGGCCTCGTGATACGCCTATTTTTATAGGTTAATGTCATGATAATAATGGTTTCT
TAGACGTCAGGTGGCACTTTTCGGGGAAATGTGCGCGGAACCCCTATTTATTTATTTTTCTAAATACATT
CAAATATGTATCCGCTCATGAGACAATAACCCTGATAAATGCTTCAATAACATTGAAAAAGGAAGAGTAT
GAGTATTCAACATTTCCGTGTCGCCCTTATTCCCTTTTTTGCGGCATTTTGCCTTCCTGTTTTTGCTCAC
CCAGAAACGCTGGTGAAAGTAAAAGATGCTGAAGATCAGTTGGGTGCACGAGTGGGTTACATCGAACTGG
ATCTCAACAGCGGTAAGATCCTTGAGAGTTTTCGCCCCGAAGAACGTTTTCCAATGATGAGCACTTTTAA
AGTTCTGCTATGTGGCGCGGTATTATCCCGTGTTGACGCCGGGCAAGAGCAACTCGGTCGCCGCATACAC
TATTCTCAGAATGACTTGGTTGAGTACTCACCAGTCACAGAAAAGCATCTTACGGATGGCATGACAGTAA
GAGAATTATGCAGTGCTGCCATAACCATGAGTGATAACACTGCGGCCAACTTACTTCTGACAACGATCGG
AGGACCGAAGGAGCTAACCGCTTTTTTGCACAACATGGGGGATCATGTAACTCGCCTTGATCGTTGGGAA
CCGGAGCTGAATGAAGCCATACCAAACGACGAGCGTGACACCACGATGCCTGCAGCAATGGCAACAACGT
TGCGCAAACTATTAACTGGCGAACTACTTACTCTAGCTTCCCGGCAACAATTAATAGACTGGATGGAGGC
GGATAAAGTTGCAGGACCACTTCTGCGCTCGGCCCTTCCGGCTGGCTGGTTTATTGCTGATAAATCTGGA
GCCGGTGAGCGTGGGTCTCGCGGTATCATTGCAGCACTGGGGCCAGATGGTAAGCCCTCCCGTATCGTAG
TTATCTACACGACGGGGAGTCAGGCAACTATGGATGAACGAAATAGACAGATCGCTGAGATAGGTGCCTC
ACTGATTAAGCATTGGTAACTGTCAGACCAAGTTTACTCATATATACTTTAGATTGATTTAAAACTTCAT
TTTTAATTTAAAAGGATCTAGGTGAAGATCCTTTTTGATAATCTCATGACCAAAATCCCTTAACGTGAGT
TTTCGTTCCACTGAGCGTCAGACCCCGTAGAAAAGATCAAAGGATCTTCTTGAGATCCTTTTTTTCTGCG
CGTAATCTGCTGCTTGCAAACAAAAAAACCACCGCTACCAGCGGTGGTTTGTTTGCCGGATCAAGAGCTA
CCAACTCTTTTTCCGAAGGTAACTGGCTTCAGCAGAGCGCAGATACCAAATACTGTCCTTCTAGTGTAGC
CGTAGTTAGGCCACCACTTCAAGAACTCTGTAGCACCGCCTACATACCTCGCTCTGCTAATCCTGTTACC
AGTGGCTGCTGCCAGTGGCGATAAGTCGTGTCTTACCGGGTTGGACTCAAGACGATAGTTACCGGATAAG
GCGCAGCGGTCGGGCTGAACGGGGGGTTCGTGCACACAGCCCAGCTTGGAGCGAACGACCTACACCGAAC
TGAGATACCTACAGCGTGAGCTATGAGAAAGCGCCACGCTTCCCGAAGGGAGAAAGGCGGACAGGTATCC
GGTAAGCGGCAGGGTCGGAACAGGAGAGCGCACGAGGGAGCTTCCAGGGGGAAACGCCTGGTATCTTTAT
AGTCCTGTCGGGTTTCGCCACCTCTGACTTGAGCGTCGATTTTTGTGATGCTCGTCAGGGGGGCGGAGCC
TATGGAAAAACGCCAGCAACGCGGCCTTTTTACGGTTCCTGGCCTTTTGCTGGCCTTTTGCTCACATGTT
CTTTCCTGCGTTATCCCCTGATTCTGTGGATAACCGTATTACCGCCTTTGAGTGAGCTGATACCGCTCGC
CGCAGCCGAACGACCGAGCGCAGCGAGTCAGTGAGCGAGGAAGCGGAAGAGCGCCTGATGCGGTATTTTC
TCCTTACGCATCTGTGCGGTATTTCACACCGCAATGGTGCACTCTCAGTACAATCTGCTCTGATGCCGCA
TAGTTAAGCCAGTATACACTCCGCTATCGCTACGTGACTGGGTCATGGCTGCGCCCCGACACCCGCCAAC
ACCCGCTGACGCGCCCTGACGGGCTTGTCTGCTCCCGGCATCCGCTTACAGACAAGCTGTGACCGTCTCC
GGGAGCTGCATGTGTCAGAGGTTTTCACCGTCATCACCGAAACGCGCGAGGCAGCTGCGGTAAAGCTCAT
CAGCGTGGTCGTGAAGCGATTCACAGATGTCTGCCTGTTCATCCGCGTCCAGCTCGTTGAGTTTCTCCAG
AAGCGTTAATGTCTGGCTTCTGATAAAGCGGGCCATGTTAAGGGCGGTTTTTTCCTGTTTGGTCACTGAT
GCCTCCGTGTAAGGGGGATTTCTGTTCATGGGGGTAATGATACCGATGAAACGAGAGAGGATGCTCACGA
TACGGGTTACTGATGATGAACATGCCCGGTTACTGGAACGTTGTGAGGGTAAACAACTGGCGGTATGGAT
GCGGCGGGACCAGAGAAAAATCACTCAGGGTCAATGCCAGCGCTTCGTTAATACAGATGTAGGTGTTCCA
CAGGGTAGCCAGCAGCATCCTGCGATGCAGATCCGGAACATAATGGTGCAGGGCGCTGACTTCCGCGTTT
CCAGACTTTACGAAACACGGAAACCGAAGACCATTCATGTTGTTGCTCAGGTCGCAGACGTTTTGCAGCA
GCAGTCGCTTCACGTTCGCTCGCGTATCGGTGATTCATTCTGCTAACCAGTAAGGCAACCCCGCCAGCCT
AGCCGGGTCCTCAACGACAGGAGCACGATCATGCGCACCCGTGGCCAGGACCCAACGCTGCCCGAGATGC
GCCGCGTGCGGCTGCTGGAGATGGCGGACGCGATGGATATGTTCTGCCAAGGGTTGGTTTGCGCATTCAC
AGTTCTCCGCAAGAATTGATTGGCTCCAATTCTTGGAGTGGTGAATCCGTTAGCGAGGTGCCGCCGGCTT
CCATTCAGGTCGAGGTGGCCCGGCTCCATGCACCGCGACGCAACGCGGGGAGGCAGACAAGGTATAGGGC
GGCGCCTACAATCCATGCCAACCCGTTCCATGTGCTCGCCGAGGCGGCATAAATCGCCGTGACGATCAGC
GGTCCAATGATCGAAGTTAGGCTGGTAAGAGCCGCGAGCGATCCTTGAAGCTGTCCCTGATGGTCGTCAT
CTACCTGCCTGGACAGCATGGCCTGCAACGCGGGCATCCCGATGCCGCCGGAAGCGAGAAGAATCATAAT
GGGGAAGGCCATCCAGCCTCGCGTCGCGAACGCCAGCAAGACGTAGCCCAGCGCGTCGGCCGCCATGCCG
GCGATAATGGCCTGCTTCTCGCCGAAACGTTTGGTGGCGGGACCAGTGACGAAGGCTTGAGCGAGGGCGT
GCAAGATTCCGAATACCGCAAGCGACAGGCCGATCATCGTCGCGCTCCAGCGAAAGCGGTCCTCGCCGAA
AATGACCCAGAGCGCTGCCGGCACCTGTCCTACGAGTTGCATGATAAAGAAGACAGTCATAAGTGCGGCG
ACGATAGTCATGCCCCGCGCCCACCGGAAGGAGCTGACTGGGTTGAAGGCTCTCAAGGGCATCGGTCGAC
GCTCTCCCTTATGCGACTCCTGCATTAGGAAGCAGCCCAGTAGTAGGTTGAGGCCGTTGAGCACCGCCGC
CGCAAGGAATGGTGCATGCAAGGAGATGGCGCCCAACAGTCCCCCGGCCACGGGGCCTGCCACCATACCC
ACGCCGAAACAAGCGCTCATGAGCCCGAAGTGGCGAGCCCGATCTTCCCCATCGGTGATGTCGGCGATAT
AGGCGCCAGCAACCGCACCTGTGGCGCCGGTGATGCCGGCCACGATGCGTCCGGCGTAGAGGATCGAGAT
CTCGATCCCGCGAAATTAATACGACTCACTATAGGGAGACCACAACGGTTTCCCTCTAGTGCCGGCTCCG
GAGAGCTCTTTAATTAAGCGGCCGCCCTGCAGGACTCGAGTTCTAGAAATAATTTTGTTTAACTTTAAGA
AGGAGATATAGTTAACATGGTTTCAAAAGGCGAAGAAGACAACATGGCGATTATCAAGGAGTTCATGCGC
TTCAAGGTGCACATGGAGGGCTCCGTGAACGGCCACGAGTTCGAGATCGAGGGCGAGGGCGAGGGCCGCC
CCTACGAGGGCACCCAGACCGCCAAGCTGAAGGTGACCAAGGGTGGCCCCCTGCCCTTCGCCTGGGACAT
CCTGTCCCCTCAGTTCATGTACGGCTCCAAGGCCTACGTGAAGCACCCCGCCGACATCCCCGACTACTTG
AAGCTGTCCTTCCCCGAGGGCTTCAAGTGGGAGCGCGTGATGAACTTCGAGGACGGCGGCGTGGTGACCG
TGACCCAGGACTCCTCCCTGCAGGACGGCGAGTTCATCTACAAGGTGAAGCTGCGCGGCACCAACTTCCC
CTCCGACGGCCCCGTAATGCAGAAGAAGACCATGGGCTGGGAGGCCTCCTCCGAGCGGATGTACCCCGAG
GACGGCGCCCTGAAGGGCGAGATCAAGCAGAGGCTGAAGCTGAAGGACGGCGGCCACTACGACGCTGAGG
TCAAGACCACCTACAAGGCCAAGAAGCCCGTGCAGCTGCCCGGCGCCTACAACGTCAACATCAAGTTGGA
CATCACCTCCCACAACGAGGACTACACCATCGTGGAACAGTACGAACGCGCCGAGGGCCGCCACTCTACC
GGCGGTATGGATGAACTGTACGGCGGCTCTGGCGGCTCTATAAGTAAAGGAGAAGAACTTTTCACTGGAG
TTGTCCCAATTCTTGTTGAATTAGATGGTGATGTTAATGGGCACAAATTTTCTGTCAGTGGAGAGGGTGA
AGGTGATGCAACATACGGAAAACTTACCCTTAAATTTATTTGCACTACTGGAAAACTACCTGTTCCTTGG
CCAACACTTGTCACTACTTTAACTTATGGTGTTCAATGCTTTTCAAGATACCCAGATCATATGAAACGGC
ATGACTTTTTCAAGAGTGCCATGCCCGAAGGTTATGTACAGGAAAGAACTATATTTTTCAAAGATGACGG
GAACTACAAGACACGTGCTGAAGTCAAGTTTGAAGGTGATACCCTTGTTAATAGAATCGAGTTAAAAGGT
ATTGATTTTAAAGAAGATGGAAACATTCTTGGACACAAATTGGAATACAACTATAACGATCACCAGGTGT
ACATCATGGCAGACAAACAAAAGAATGGAATCAAAGCTAACTTCAAAATTAGACACAACATTGAAGATGG
AGGCGTTCAACTAGCAGACCATTATCAACAAAATACTCCAATTGGCGATGGGCCCGTCCTTTTACCAGAC
AACCATTACCTGTTTACAACTTCTACTCTTTCGAAAGATCCCAACGAAAAGAGAGACCACATGGTCCTTC
TTGAGTTTGTAACAGCTGCTGGGATTACACATGGCATGGATGAACTATACAAACTCTACTTCCAATCCGG
CTCTCATCACCATCACCATCACTAATAACCAACTCCATAAGGATCCGCGATCGCGGCGCGCCACCTGGTG
GCCGGCCGGTACCACGCGTGCGCGCTGATCCGGCTGCTAACAAAGCCCGAAAGGAAGCTGAGTTGGCTGC
TGCCACCGCTGAGCAATAACTAGCATAACCCCTTGGGGCCTCTAAACGGGTCTTGAGGGGTTTTTTGCTG
AAAGGAGGAACTATATCCGGACATCCACAGGACGGGTGTGGTCGCCATGATCGCGTAGTCGATAGTGGCT
CCAAGTAGCGAAGCGAGCAGGACTGGGCGGCGGCCAAAGCGGTCGGACAGTGCTCCGAGAACGGGTGCGC
ATAGAAATTGCATCAACGCATATAGCGCTAGCAGCACGCCATAGTGACTGGCGATGCTGTCGGAATGGAC
GACATCCCGCAAGAGGCCCGGCAGTACCGGCATAACCAAGCCTATGCCTACAGCATCCAGGGTGACGGTG
CCGAGGATGACGATGAGCGCATTGTTAGATTTCATACACGGTGCCTGACTGCGTTAGCAATTTAACTGTG
ATAAACTACCGCATTAAAGCTTATCGATGATAAGCTGTCAAACATGAGAA
